>Addgene plasmid #210879 | pFBD-BirA_WDR91:1-747 | addgene full sequence | sequence record 424496 | Addgene NGS Result
G
[124 nt withheld, positions 2-125]
C
[91 nt withheld, positions 127-217]
A
[49 nt withheld, positions 219-267]
CCTTTGACGTTGGAGTCCACGTTCTT
[37 nt withheld, positions 294-330]
ACCCTATCTCGGTCTATTCTTTTGATTTATAAGGGATTTTGCCGATTTCGGCCTATTGGTTAAAAAATGA
GCTGATTTAACAAAAATTTAACGCGAATTTTAACAAAATATTAACGCTTACAATTTAGGTGGCACTTTTC
GGGGAAATGTGCGCGGAACCCCTATTTGTTTATTTTTCTAAATACATTCAAATATGTATCCGCTCATGAG
ACAATAACCCTGATAAATGCTTCAATAATATTGAAAAAGGAAGAGTATGAGTATTCAACATTTCCGTGTC
GCCCTTATTCCCTTTTTTGCGGCATTTTGCCTTCCTGTTTTTGCTCACCCAGAAACGCTGGTGAAAGTAA
AAGATGCTGAAGATCAGTTGGGTGCACGAGTGGGTTACATCGAACTGGATCTCAACAGCGGTAAGATCCT
TGAGAGTTTTCGCCCCGAAGAACGTTTTCCAATGATGAGCACTTTTAAAGTTCTGCTATGTGGCGCGGTA
TTATCCCGTATTGACGCCGGGCAAGAGCAACTCGGTCGCCGCATACACTATTCTCAGAATGACTTGGTTG
AGTACTCACCAGTCACAGAAAAGCATCTTACGGATGGCATGACAGTAAGAGAATTATGCAGTGCTGCCAT
AACCATGAGTGATAACACTGCGGCCAACTTACTTCTGACAACGATCGGAGGACCGAAGGAGCTAACCGCT
TTTTTGCACAACATGGGGGATCATGTAACTCGCCTTGATCGTTGGGAACCGGAGCTGAATGAAGCCATAC
CAAACGACGAGCGTGACACCACGATGCCTGTAGCAATGGCAACAACGTTGCGCAAACTATTAACTGGCGA
ACTACTTACTCTAGCTTCCCGGCAACAATTAATAGACTGGATGGAGGCGGATAAAGTTGCAGGACCACTT
CTGCGCTCGGCCCTTCCGGCTGGCTGGTTTATTGCTGATAAATCTGGAGCCGGTGAGCGTGGGTCTCGCG
GTATCATTGCAGCACTGGGGCCAGATGGTAAGCCCTCCCGTATCGTAGTTATCTACACGACGGGGAGTCA
GGCAACTATGGATGAACGAAATAGACAGATCGCTGAGATAGGTGCCTCACTGATTAAGCATTGGTAACTG
TCAGACCAAGTTTACTCATATATACTTTAGATTGATTTAAAACTTCATTTTTAATTTAAAAGGATCTAGG
TGAAGATCCTTTTTGATAATCTCATGACCAAAATCCCTTAACGTGAGTTTTCGTTCCACTGAGCGTCAGA
CCCCGTAGAAAAGATCAAAGGATCTTCTTGAGATCCTTTTTTTCTGCGCGTAATCTGCTGCTTGCAAACA
AAAAAACCACCGCTACCAGCGGTGGTTTGTTTGCCGGATCAAGAGCTACCAACTCTTTTTCCGAAGGTAA
CTGGCTTCAGCAGAGCGCAGATACCAAATACTGTTCTTCTAGTGTAGCCGTAGTTAGGCCACCACTTCAA
GAACTCTGTAGCACCGCCTACATACCTCGCTCTGCTAATCCTGTTACCAGTGGCTGCTGCCAGTGGCGAT
AAGTCGTGTCTTACCGGGTTGGACTCAAGACGATAGTTACCGGATAAGGCGCAGCGGTCGGGCTGAACGG
GGGGTTCGTGCACACAGCCCAGCTTGGAGCGAACGACCTACACCGAACTGAGATACCTACAGCGTGAGCT
ATGAGAAAGCGCCACGCTTCCCGAAGGGAGAAAGGCGGACAGGTATCCGGTAAGCGGCAGGGTCGGAACA
GGAGAGCGCACGAGGGAGCTTCCAGGGGGAAACGCCTGGTATCTTTATAGTCCTGTCGGGTTTCGCCACC
TCTGACTTGAGCGTCGATTTTTGTGATGCTCGTCAGGGGGGCGGAGCCTATGGAAAAACGCCAGCAACGC
GGCCTTTTTACGGTTCCTGGCCTTTTGCTGGCCTTTTGCTCACATGTTCTTTCCTGCGTTATCCCCTGAT
TCTGTGGATAACCGTATTACCGCCTTTGAGTGAGCTGATACCGCTCGCCGCAGCCGAACGACCGAGCGCA
GCGAGTCAGTGAGCGAGGAAGCGGAAGAGCGCCTGATGCGGTATTTTCTCCTTACGCATCTGTGCGGTAT
TTCACACCGCATAGACCAGCCGCGTAACCTGGCAAAATCGGTTACGGTTGAGTAATAAATGGATGCCCTG
CGTAAGCGGGTGTGGGCGGACAATAAAGTCTTAAACTGAACAAAATAGATCTAAACTATGACAATAAAGT
CTTAAACTAGACAGAATAGTTGTAAACTGAAATCAGTCCAGTTATGCTGTGAAAAAGCATACTGGACTTT
TGTTATGGCTAAAGCAAACTCTTCATTTTCTGAAGTGCAAATTGCCCGTCGTATTAAAGAGGGGCGTGGC
CAAGGGCATGGTAAAGACTATATTCGCGGCGTTGTGACAATTTACCGAACAACTCCGCGGCCGGGAAGCC
GATCTCGGCTTGAACGAATTGTTAGGTGGCGGTACTTGGGTCGATATCAAAGTGCATCACTTCTTCCCGT
ATGCCCAACTTTGTATAGAGAGCCACTGCGGGATCGTCACCGTAATCTGCTTGCACGTAGATCACATAAG
CACCAAGCGCGTTGGCCTCATGCTTGAGGAGATTGATGAGCGCGGTGGCAATGCCCTGCCTCCGGTGCTC
GCCGGAGACTGCGAGATCATAGATATAGATCTCACTACGCGGCTGCTCAAACTTGGGCAGAACGTAAGCC
GCGAGAGCGCCAACAACCGCTTCTTGGTCGAAGGCAGCAAGCGCGATGAATGTCTTACTACGGAGCAAGT
TCCCGAGGTAATCGGAGTCCGGCTGATGTTGGGAGTAGGTGGCTACGTCTCCGAACTCACGACCGAAAAG
ATCAAGAGCAGCCCGCATGGATTTGACTTGGTCAGGGCCGAGCCTACATGTGCGAATGATGCCCATACTT
GAGCCACCTAACTTTGTTTTAGGGCGACTGCCCTGCTGCGTAACATCGTTGCTGCTCCATAACATCAAAC
ATCGACCCACGGCGTAACGCGCTTGCTGCTTGGATGCCCGAGGCATAGACTGTACAAAAAAACAGTCATA
ACAAGCCATGAAAACCGCCACTGCGCCGTTACCACCGCTGCGTTCGGTCAAGGTTCTGGACCAGTTGCGT
GAGCGCATACGCTACTTGCATTACAGTTTACGAACCGAACAGGCTTATGTCAACTGGGTTCGTGCCTTCA
TCCGTTTCCACGGTGTGCGTCACCCGGCAACCTTGGGCAGCAGCGAAGTCGAGGCATTTCTGTCCTGGCT
GGCGAACGAGCGCAAGGTTTCGGTCTCCACGCATCGTCAGGCATTGGCGGCCTTGCTGTTCTTCTACGGC
AAGGTGCTGTGCACGGATCTGCCCTTGCTTCAGGAGATCGGTAGACCTCGGCCGTCGCGGCGCTTGCCGG
TGGTGCTGACCCCGGATGAAGTGGTTCGCATCCTCGGTTTTCTGGAAGGCGAGCATCGTTTGTTCGCCCA
GGACTCTAGCTATAGTTCTAGTGGTTGGCTACGTACCCGTAGTGGCTATGGCAGGGCTTGCCGCCCCGAC
GTTGGCTGCGAGCCCTGGGCCTTCACCCGAACTTGGGGGTTGGGGTGGGGAAAAGGAAGAAACGCGGGCG
TATTGGTCCCAATGGGGTCTCGGTGGGGTATCGACAGAGTGCCAGCCCTGGGACCGAACCCCGCGTTTAT
GAACAAACGACCCAACACCCGTGCGTTTTATTCTGTCTTTTTATTGCCGTCATAGCGCGGGTTCCTTCCG
GTATTGTCTCCTTCCGTGTTTCAGTTAGCCTCCCCCATCTCCCGGTACTTCATTTTTCTGCACTACGCAG
GGATATTTCACCGCCCATCCAGGGTTTTATTATTCCATCCTGCTCAAGTAATAAAGCCCCCTGTTTGTCT
ATTCCGCGTGAAATGCCAAATATTTCTTTATCACCAATGATAAGTTTCACTGGGCGATTAATAAAATTAT
CCAGCTTTTCCCAGCGCGACAGATAAGGTGCCAATCCTTCTTGTTCGAAGAGTTCCAACGCAGCACGTAA
TTCACGTATTAGCATGGCCGCCAACGTATTACGATCGAGATTGATCCCCGCTTCCTGCAGCGTGATCCAC
CCCTGATTAACGACACTCTCTTCAACACGGCGCATTGCCATGTTGATCCCGGCTCCAATGACTATTTGCG
CCGCATCGCCAGTTTTGCCAGTCAGCTCCACCAGAATGCCTGCCAGCTTGCGATCCTGCAGATAGAGGTC
ATTAGGCCATTTAACACGAACTTTATCTGCACCCAGCTTGCGTAATACTTCCGCCATCACGATACCGATA
ACCAGACTTAAACCAATCGCCGCCGCCGGGCCTTGTTCCAGACGCCAGAACATCGACAAATATAAGTTTG
CGCCAAAAGGCGAAAACCATTTCCGACCCCGGCGACCACGGCCAGCCTGCTGGTATTCTGCAATGCAAGC
ATCGCCCGATTTAAGCTCTCCGATACGATCAAGAAGGTACTGATTCGTGGAGTCAATCACTGGCAGCACG
GCTACACTACCGCCATCCAGCTGACCCAATATCTGTTTAGCATTAAGTAACTGGATAGGCTCAGGCAGGC
TGTATCCTTTACCCGGAACGGTAAAGACATCAACGCCCCAGTCACGCAGTGTCTGAATGTGTTTATTAAT
AGCCGCCCGGCTCATTCCCAGCGTTTCACCCAACTGCTCGCCAGAGTGAAATTCACCGTTCGCTAACAGG
GCAATCAATTTCAGTGGCACGGTGTTATCCTTCATGGCTCGAGATCCCGGGTGATCAAGTCTTCGTCGAG
TGATTGTAAATAAAATGTAATTTACAGTATAGTATTTTAATTAATATACAAATGATTTGATAATAATTCT
TATTTAACTATAATATATTGTGTTGGGTTGAATTAAAGGTCCGTATACTCCGGAATATTAATAGATCATG
GAGATAATTAAAATGATAACCATCTCGCAAATAAATAAGTATTTTACTGTTTTCGTAACAGTTTTGTAAT
AAAAAAACCTATAAATATTCCGGATTATTCATACCGTCCCACCATCGGGCGCGGATCCCGATGAGCGGCC
TGAACGATATTTTTGAAGCGCAGAAAATTGAATGGCATGAAGGCAGCGCTGGAGGTTCAGGTATGGCGGA
GGCCGTGGAGCGCACTGACGAGCTGGTCCGGGAGTACCTGCTCTTCCGCGGGTTCACGCACACACTGCGG
CAGCTGGACGCCGAGATCAAGGCGGACAAGGAGAAGGGGTTCCGGGTGGATAAGATTGTGGACCAGCTGC
AGCAGTTAATGCAGGTGTATGACTTGGCTGCCCTTCGGGATTATTGGAGCTACTTGGAGCGTCGGCTCTT
CAGCCGCTTGGAGGATATATACAGACCCACAATCCACAAGCTGAAAACCAGCCTGTTTCGATTTTATCTT
GTCTACACAATCCAGACAAACAGAAATGACAAGGCTCAGGAGTTCTTTGCAAAGCAGGCCACGGAACTCC
AGAACCAGGCTGAGTGGAAGGATTGGTTTGTCCTGCCCTTCCTGCCATCCCCGGACACCAACCCCACCTT
TGCTACCTACTTTTCTCGACAGTGGGCTGACACCTTCATTGTGTCCCTGCACAACTTCCTGAGCGTCCTG
TTTCAGTGCATGCCAGTCCCTGTGATCCTGAACTTTGATGCGGAGTGTCAGAGGACTAACCAGGTTCAAG
AAGAAAATGAAGTTCTGCGTCAGAAGCTTTTTGCATTGCAAGCTGAAATCCACCGACTGAAGAAAGAGGA
GCAACAGCCAGAAGAGGAAGAGGCCTTGGTCCAACACAAATTGCCTCCTTATGTCTCCAACATGGACCGC
CTGGGGGACTCGGAACTTGCCATGGTGTGCAGCCAAAGGAATGCCTCCCTCTCCCAGTCACCTCGTGTGG
GCTTCCTGTCCTCGCTGCTGCCTCAGAGTAAGAAGAGCCCCTCAAGGTTGTCGCCTGCTCAGGGCCCTCC
TCAACCTCAGAGCTCGGCCAAGAAAGAGTCCTTCGGTGGTCAGGGCACCAAGGGAAAGGACCCGACGTCC
GGAGCCAAGGATGGGAAGAGCCTCCTCAGCGGGCTGGCCACTGGGGAGTCCGGTTGGTCACAGCACCGGC
AGCGGCGCCTGCAGGACCATGGCAAGGAGAGGAAGGAGCTTTTCTCCACAACCACTTCCCAGTGTGCAGA
GAAGAAACCAGAAGCCAGTGGCCCAGAGGCTGAGCCCTGCCCAGAGCTCCACACGGAGCCAGTGGAGCCA
CTGACTCGGGCATCCTCGGCAGGCCCTGAGGGTGGAGGAGTCCGCCCCGAGCAGCCCTTTATTGTGCTGG
GACAGGAGGAGTACGGGGAACACCACTCATCCATCATGCACTGCAGAGTGGACTGCTCTGGGAGGAGAGT
CGCCAGCTTAGACGTAGATGGGGTCATCAAAGTGTGGTCCTTCAACCCCATCATGCAGACCAAAGCATCC
TCCATTTCCAAATCACCGCTGCTGTCTTTGGAATGGGCCACCAAACGGGACAGACTGCTCTTGCTGGGCA
GTGGTGTGGGAACAGTGCGTCTCTATGACACGGAAGCCAAGAAGAATCTCTGTGAAATCAATATCAACGA
CAACATGCCCAGAATCCTGTCTCTTGCGTGCAGCCCCAACGGGGCCTCTTTCGTCTGTTCGGCAGCAGCT
CCGAGCCTCACTTCCCAGGTGGACTTCTCAGCACCAGACATCGGCAGCAAGGGCATGAACCAGGTTCCTG
GCAGGCTGCTGCTGTGGGACACGAAAACCATGAAGCAGCAGCTCCAGTTCTCCCTGGATCCAGAACCCAT
TGCTATCAACTGTACAGCCTTCAATCACAACGGGAACCTGCTGGTCACAGGGGCAGCTGATGGCGTCATC
CGGCTGTTTGACATGCAGCAGCATGAGTGCGCGATGAGCTGGAGGGCCCACTACGGGGAGGTCTACTCTG
TGGAGTTCAGCTATGATGAGAACACCGTGTACAGCATCGGCGAGGACGGGAAGTTCATCCAGTGGAACAT
CCACAAGAGTGGCCTCAAGGTATCCGAGTACAGCCTCCCCTCAGATGCCACGGGCCCCTTTGTGCTGTCT
GGATACAGCGGCTACAAGCAGGTTCAAGTCCCCAGGGGCCGACTCTTCGCTTTTGACTCGGAGGGAAATT
ACATGCTGACATGTTCTGCCACAGGCGGCGTCATCTACAAGCTGGGTGGCGATGAGAAGGTTCTGGAGAG
CTGCTTGAGCCTAGGTGGCCACCGAGCCCCTGTGGTCACCGTGGACTGGAGCACTGCCATGGACTGTGGG
ACCTGCCTCACCGCCTCCATGGATGGCAAGATCAAGCTGACCACCCTCCTGGCCCATAAAGCCGGCGGAA
GTGGACATCACCACCATCATCACTGATGAAGCTTGTCGAGAAGTACTAGAGGATCATAATCAGCCATACC
ACATTTGTAGAGGTTTTACTTGCTTTAAAAAACCTCCCACACCTCCCCCTGAACCTGAAACATAAAATGA
ATGCAATTGTTGTTGTTAACTTGTTTATTGCAGCTTATAATGGTTACAAATAAAGCAATAGCATCACAAA
TTTCACAAATAAAGCATTTTTTTCACTGCATTCTAGTTGTGGTTTGTCCAAACTCATCAATGTATCTTAT
CATGTCTGGATCTGATCACTGCTTGAGCCTAGGAGATCCGAACCAGATAAGTGAAATCTAGTTCCAAACT
ATTTTGTCATTTTTAATTTTCGTATTAGCTTACGACGCTACACCCAGTTCCCATCTATTTTGTCACTCTT
CCCTAAATAATCCTTAAAAACTCCATTTCCACCCCTCCCAGTTCCCAACTATTTTGTCCGCCCACAGCGG
GGCATTTTTCTTCCTGTTATGTTTTTAATCAAACATCCTGCCAACTCCATGTGACAAACCGTCATCTTCG
GCTACTTTTTCTCTGTCACAGAATGAAAATTTTTCTGTCATCTCTTCGTTATTAATGTTTGTAATTGACT
GAATATCAACGCTTATTTGCAGCCTGAATGGCGAATGG
Features (pLannotate 1.2.2; 18 found; start..end, strand, type, name):
      2..456     +  rep_origin     f1 ori (sequence partly withheld): f1 bacteriophage origin of replication; arrow indicates direction of (+) strand synthesis
    482..586     +  promoter       AmpR promoter: bla
    587..1447    +  CDS            AmpR: β-lactamase; bla; confers resistance to ampicillin, carbenicillin, and related antibiotics
   1618..2206    +  rep_origin     ori: high-copy-number ColE1/pMB1/pBR322/pUC origin of replication
   2392..2443    -  misc_feature   bom (fragment): basis of mobility region from pBR322
   2511..2735    -  mobile_element Tn7R: mini-Tn7 element (right end of the Tn7 transposon) Tn7
   2802..3335    -  CDS            GmR: gentamycin acetyltransferase; aacC1; confers resistance to gentamycin
   3505..3533    -  promoter       Pc promoter: intI1 (promoter lies within the coding sequence); class 1 integron promoter
   3511..3870    -  CDS            YPR2_ECOLX (fragment): Protein predicted: Swiss-Prot protein existence level 4. From Escherichia coli.
   4041..4089    -  polyA_signal   HSV TK poly(A) signal: herpes simplex virus thymidine kinase polyadenylation signal (Cole and Stacy, 1985)
   4163..5125    -  CDS            birA: BIRA_ECOLI - Also known as bioR, dhbB. Experimental evidence at protein level: Swiss-Prot protein existence level 1. Acts both as a biotin--[acetyl-CoA-carboxylase] ligase and a biotin-operon repressor. In the presence of ATP, BirA activates biotin to form the BirA-biotinyl-5'-adenylate (BirA-bio-5'-AMP or holoBirA) complex. HoloBirA can either transfer the biotinyl moiety to the biotin carboxyl carrier protein (BCCP) subunit of acetyl-CoA carboxylase, or bind to the biotin operator site and inhibit transcription of the operon. From Escherichia coli (strain K12).
   5162..5271    -  promoter       p10 promoter: baculovirus promoter for expression in insect cells
   5295..5386    +  promoter       polyhedrin promoter: polh from Autographa californica; promoter for the baculovirus polyhedrin gene
   5503..7743    +  CDS            WDR91: WDR91_HUMAN - Experimental evidence at protein level: Swiss-Prot protein existence level 1. Functions as a negative regulator of the PI3 kinase/PI3K activity associated with endosomal membranes via BECN1, a core subunit of the PI3K complex. By modifying the phosphatidylinositol 3- phosphate/PtdInsP3 content of endosomal membranes may regulate endosome fusion, recycling, sorting and early to late endosome transport (PubMed:26783301). It is for instance, required for the delivery of cargos like BST2/tetherin from early to late endosome and thereby participates indirectly to their degradation by
   7802..7885    +  CDS            large T antigen (fragment): large T antigen from SV40 (simian virus 40)
   7908..8042    +  polyA_signal   SV40 poly(A) signal: SV40 polyadenylation signal
   8071..8236    -  mobile_element Tn7L: mini-Tn7 element (left end of the Tn7 transposon) Tn7
   8399..8415    +  CDS            lacZα (fragment): LacZα fragment of β-galactosidase; lacZ fragment
