[The description below was written by a language model from this plasmid's Addgene catalogue record and pLannotate feature annotations shown in this document.]
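Description:
pFBD-BirA_WDR91:1-747 is a baculovirus transfer (donor) plasmid for insect-cell expression of full-length, wild-type human WDR91 (residues M1 to A747, a 2,241 bp insert derived from a Mammalian Gene Collection clone). The backbone, pFBD-BirA, is a modified pFastBac Dual vector. It is propagated in E. coli through a high-copy ColE1/pUC-type origin with ampicillin resistance, and it also carries an f1 origin. The expression region lies between the Tn7R and Tn7L ends of a mini-Tn7 element together with a gentamicin acetyltransferase gene. This arrangement allows the whole cassette to be transposed into a baculovirus shuttle genome (bacmid), with gentamicin selecting for recombinants, as in standard pFastBac systems.

Two divergent late baculovirus promoters drive the payload. The polyhedrin promoter directs expression of WDR91, which was inserted by ligation-independent cloning at BseRI sites that were destroyed in the process. The coding sequence is fused to an N-terminal biotin acceptor peptide and a C-terminal linker plus 6xHis tag, and it is terminated by the SV40 polyadenylation signal. In the opposite orientation, the p10 promoter drives E. coli birA, the biotin ligase, followed by the HSV TK polyadenylation signal. Co-expressing BirA in the same infected cell allows site-specific biotinylation of the acceptor peptide on WDR91 in vivo. The His tag supports affinity purification, and the biotin handle can be used to immobilise the protein on streptavidin. The associated publication evaluates the ligandability of WD40 repeat proteins, which is consistent with producing biotinylated WDR91 for ligand screening and binding assays. WDR91 is annotated as a negative regulator of endosomal PI3 kinase activity that is involved in early-to-late endosome transport.
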