Addgene plasmid #210879: pFBD-BirA_WDR91:1-747
Purpose: Insect expression of full-length human WDR91. N-terminal biotin acceptor peptide tag and C-terminal 6X His tag.
Depositing lab: Cheryl Arrowsmith. Depositing organization: University of Toronto. Publication: A Target Class Ligandability Evaluation of WD40 Repeat-Containing Proteins. Ackloo S, Li F, Szewczyk M, Seitova A, Loppnau P, Zeng H, Xu J, Ahmad S, Arnautova YA, Baghaie AJ, Beldar S, Bolotokova A, Centrella PA, Chau I, Clark MA, Cuozzo JW, Dehghani-Tafti S, Disch JS, Dong A, Dumas A, Feng JA, Ghiabi P, Gibson E, Gilmer J, Goldman B, Green SR, Guie MA, Guilinger JP, Harms N, Herasymenko O, Houliston S, Hutchinson A, Kearnes S, Keefe AD, Kimani SW, Kramer T, Kutera M, Kwak HA, Lento C, Li Y, Liu J, Loup J, Machado RAC, Mulhern CJ, Perveen S, Righetto GL, Riley P, Shrestha S, Sigel EA, Silva M, Sintchak MD, Slakman BL, Taylor RD, Thompson J, Torng W, Underkoffler C, von Rechenberg M, Walsh RT, Watson I, Wilson DJ, Wolf E, Yadav M, Yazdi AK, Zhang J, Zhang Y, Santhakumar V, Edwards AM, Barsyte-Lovejoy D, Schapira M, Brown PJ, Halabelian L, Arrowsmith CH. J Med Chem. 2025 Jan 23;68(2):1092-1112. doi: 10.1021/acs.jmedchem.4c02010. Epub 2024 Nov 4. PubMed 39495097.
Backbone
  Vector backbone: pFBD-BirA
  Backbone manufacturer: pFastBac Dual Modified
  Vector type: Insect Expression
  Selectable markers: Gentamicin
Growth in bacteria
  Bacterial resistance: Ampicillin, 100 μg/mL
  Growth temperature: 37°C
  Growth strain: DH5alpha
  Copy number: High Copy
Gene/Insert
  Gene/Insert name: WDR91:M1-A747
  Species: H. sapiens (human)
  Insert size (bp): 2241
  Mutation: wild type
  Entrez Gene: WDR91 (a.k.a. HSPC049, SORF-1, SORF1)
  Promoter: Polyhedrin
  Tag / fusion protein: MSGLNDIFEAQKIEWHEGSAGGSG (N terminal on insert); GGSGHHHHHH (C terminal on insert)
  Cloning method: Ligation Independent Cloning
  Sequencing primers: 5′ tattccggattattcataccg; 3′ ctctacaaatgtggtatggc
Resource information
  A portion of this plasmid was derived from a plasmid made by: Mammalian Gene Collection (BC017246)
Terms and licenses: Academic/Nonprofit Terms; Industry Terms: Not Available to Industry
Depositor comments: 5' Cloning Site: BseRI (destroyed), 3' Cloning Site: BseRI (destroyed).
How to cite: pFBD-BirA_WDR91:1-747 was a gift from Cheryl Arrowsmith (Addgene plasmid # 210879 ; http://n2t.net/addgene:210879 ; RRID:Addgene_210879)
